>Addgene plasmid #14270 | pAG423GPD-ccdB-TAP | depositor full sequence | sequence record 7933 | Author sequence
GACGAAAGGGCCTCGTGATACGCCTATTTTTATAGGTTAATGTCATGATAATAATGGTTTCTTAGATGAT
CCAATATCAAAGGAAATGATAGCATTGAAGGATGAGACTAATCCAATTGAGGAGTGGCAGCATATAGAAC
AGCTAAAGGGTAGTGCTGAAGGAAGCATACGATACCCCGCATGGAATGGGATAATATCACAGGAGGTACT
AGACTACCTTTCATCCTACATAAATAGACGCATATAAGTACGCATTTAAGCATAAACACGCACTATGCCG
TTCTTCTCATGTATATATATATACAGGCAACACGCAGATATAGGTGCGACGTGAACAGTGAGCTGTATGT
GCGCAGCTCGCGTTGCATTTTCGGAAGCGCTCGTTTTCGGAAACGCTTTGAAGTTCCTATTCCGAAGTTC
CTATTCTCTAGAAAGTATAGGAACTTCAGAGCGCTTTTGAAAACCAAAAGCGCTCTGAAGACGCACTTTC
AAAAAACCAAAAACGCACCGGACTGTAACGAGCTACTAAAATATTGCGAATACCGCTTCCACAAACATTG
CTCAAAAGTATCTCTTTGCTATATATCTCTGTGCTATATCCCTATATAACCTACCCATCCACCTTTCGCT
CCTTGAACTTGCATCTAAACTCGACCTCTACATTTTTTATGTTTATCTCTAGTATTACTCTTTAGACAAA
AAAATTGTAGTAAGAACTATTCATAGAGTGAATCGAAAACAATACGAAAATGTAAACATTTCCTATACGT
AGTATATAGAGACAAAATAGAAGAAACCGTTCATAATTTTCTGACCAATGAAGAATCATCAACGCTATCA
CTTTCTGTTCACAAAGTATGCGCAATCCACATCGGTATAGAATATAATCGGGGATGCCTTTATCTTGAAA
AAATGCACCCGCAGCTTCGCTAGTAATCAGTAAACGCGGGAAGTGGAGTCAGGCTTTTTTTATGGAAGAG
AAAATAGACACCAAAGTAGCCTTCTTCTAACCTTAACGGACCTACAGTGCAAAAAGTTATCAAGAGACTG
CATTATAGAGCGCACAAAGGAGAAAAAAAGTAATCTAAGATGCTTTGTTAGAAAAATAGCGCTCTCGGGA
TGCATTTTTGTAGAACAAAAAAGAAGTATAGATTCTTTGTTGGTAAAATAGCGCTCTCGCGTTGCATTTC
TGTTCTGTAAAAATGCAGCTCAGATTCTTTGTTTGAAAAATTAGCGCTCTCGCGTTGCATTTTTGTTTTA
CAAAAATGAAGCACAGATTCTTCGTTGGTAAAATAGCGCTTTCGCGTTGCATTTCTGTTCTGTAAAAATG
CAGCTCAGATTCTTTGTTTGAAAAATTAGCGCTCTCGCGTTGCATTTTTGTTCTACAAAATGAAGCACAG
ATGCTTCGTTCAGGTGGCACTTTTCGGGGAAATGTGCGCGGAACCCCTATTTGTTTATTTTTCTAAATAC
ATTCAAATATGTATCCGCTCATGAGACAATAACCCTGATAAATGCTTCAATAATATTGAAAAAGGAAGAG
TATGAGTATTCAACATTTCCGTGTCGCCCTTATTCCCTTTTTTGCGGCATTTTGCCTTCCTGTTTTTGCT
CACCCAGAAACGCTGGTGAAAGTAAAAGATGCTGAAGATCAGTTGGGTGCACGAGTGGGTTACATCGAAC
TGGATCTCAACAGCGGTAAGATCCTTGAGAGTTTTCGCCCCGAAGAACGTTTTCCAATGATGAGCACTTT
TAAAGTTCTGCTATGTGGCGCGGTATTATCCCGTATTGACGCCGGGCAAGAGCAACTCGGTCGCCGCATA
CACTATTCTCAGAATGACTTGGTTGAGTACTCACCAGTCACAGAAAAGCATCTTACGGATGGCATGACAG
TAAGAGAATTATGCAGTGCTGCCATAACCATGAGTGATAACACTGCGGCCAACTTACTTCTGACAACGAT
CGGAGGACCGAAGGAGCTAACCGCTTTTTTGCACAACATGGGGGATCATGTAACTCGCCTTGATCGTTGG
GAACCGGAGCTGAATGAAGCCATACCAAACGACGAGCGTGACACCACGATGCCTGTAGCAATGGCAACAA
CGTTGCGCAAACTATTAACTGGCGAACTACTTACTCTAGCTTCCCGGCAACAATTAATAGACTGGATGGA
GGCGGATAAAGTTGCAGGACCACTTCTGCGCTCGGCCCTTCCGGCTGGCTGGTTTATTGCTGATAAATCT
GGAGCCGGTGAGCGTGGGTCTCGCGGTATCATTGCAGCACTGGGGCCAGATGGTAAGCCCTCCCGTATCG
TAGTTATCTACACGACGGGGAGTCAGGCAACTATGGATGAACGAAATAGACAGATCGCTGAGATAGGTGC
CTCACTGATTAAGCATTGGTAACTGTCAGACCAAGTTTACTCATATATACTTTAGATTGATTTAAAACTT
CATTTTTAATTTAAAAGGATCTAGGTGAAGATCCTTTTTGATAATCTCATGACCAAAATCCCTTAACGTG
AGTTTTCGTTCCACTGAGCGTCAGACCCCGTAGAAAAGATCAAAGGATCTTCTTGAGATCCTTTTTTTCT
GCGCGTAATCTGCTGCTTGCAAACAAAAAAACCACCGCTACCAGCGGTGGTTTGTTTGCCGGATCAAGAG
CTACCAACTCTTTTTCCGAAGGTAACTGGCTTCAGCAGAGCGCAGATACCAAATACTGTCCTTCTAGTGT
AGCCGTAGTTAGGCCACCACTTCAAGAACTCTGTAGCACCGCCTACATACCTCGCTCTGCTAATCCTGTT
ACCAGTGGCTGCTGCCAGTGGCGATAAGTCGTGTCTTACCGGGTTGGACTCAAGACGATAGTTACCGGAT
AAGGCGCAGCGGTCGGGCTGAACGGGGGGTTCGTGCACACAGCCCAGCTTGGAGCGAACGACCTACACCG
AACTGAGATACCTACAGCGTGAGCTATGAGAAAGCGCCACGCTTCCCGAAGGGAGAAAGGCGGACAGGTA
TCCGGTAAGCGGCAGGGTCGGAACAGGAGAGCGCACGAGGGAGCTTCCAGGGGGAAACGCCTGGTATCTT
TATAGTCCTGTCGGGTTTCGCCACCTCTGACTTGAGCGTCGATTTTTGTGATGCTCGTCAGGGGGGCGGA
GCCTATGGAAAAACGCCAGCAACGCGGCCTTTTTACGGTTCCTGGCCTTTTGCTGGCCTTTTGCTCACAT
GTTCTTTCCTGCGTTATCCCCTGATTCTGTGGATAACCGTATTACCGCCTTTGAGTGAGCTGATACCGCT
CGCCGCAGCCGAACGACCGAGCGCAGCGAGTCAGTGAGCGAGGAAGCGGAAGAGCGCCCAATACGCAAAC
CGCCTCTCCCCGCGCGTTGGCCGATTCATTAATGCAGCTGGCACGACAGGTTTCCCGACTGGAAAGCGGG
CAGTGAGCGCAACGCAATTAATGTGAGTTACCTCACTCATTAGGCACCCCAGGCTTTACACTTTATGCTT
CCGGCTCCTATGTTGTGTGGAATTGTGAGCGGATAACAATTTCACACAGGAAACAGCTATGACCATGATT
ACGCCAAGCGCGCAATTAACCCTCACTAAAGGGAACAAAAGCTGGAGCTCTTCGAGTTTATCATTATCAA
TACTCGCCATTTCAAAGAATACGTAAATAATTAATAGTAGTGATTTTCCTAACTTTATTTAGTCAAAAAA
TTAGCCTTTTAATTCTGCTGTAACCCGTACATGCCCAAAATAGGGGGCGGGTTACACAGAATATATAACA
CCGAAGGTGCCTGGGTGAACAGGTTTATTCCTGGCATCCACTAAATATAATGGAGCCCGCTTTTTAAGCT
GGCATCCAGAAAAAAAAAGAATCCCAGCACCAAAATATTGTTTTCTTCACCAACCATCAGTTCATAGGTC
CATTCTCTTAGCGCAACTACAGAGAACAGGGGCACAAACAGGCAAAAAACGGGCACAACCTCAATGGAGT
GATGCAACCTGCCTGGAGTAAATGATGACACAAGGCAATTGACCCACGCATGTATCTATCTCATTTTCTT
ACACCTTCTATTACCTTCTGCTCTCTCTGATTTGGAAAAAGCTGAAAAAAAAGGTTGAAACCAGTTCCCT
GAAATTATTCCCCTACTTGACTAATAAGTATATAAAGACGGTAGGTATTGATTGTAATTCTGTAAATCTA
TTTCTTAAACTTCTTAAATTCTACTTTTATAGTTAGTCTTTTTTTTAGTTTTAAAACACCAGAACTTAGT
TTCGACGGATTCTAGAACTAGTGGATCCCCCATCACAAGTTTGTACAAAAAAGCTGAACGAGAAACGTAA
AATGATATAAATATCAATATATTAAATTAGATTTTGCATAAAAAACAGACTACATAATACTGTAAAACAC
AACATATCCAGTCACTATGGCGGCCGCATTAGGCACCCCAGGCTTTACACTTTATGCTTCCGGCTCGTAT
AATGTGTGGATTTTGAGTTAGGATCCGTCGAGATTTTCAGGAGCTAAGGAAGCTAAAATGGAGAAAAAAA
TCACTGGATATACCACCGTTGATATATCCCAATGGCATCGTAAAGAACATTTTGAGGCATTTCAGTCAGT
TGCTCAATGTACCTATAACCAGACCGTTCAGCTGGATATTACGGCCTTTTTAAAGACCGTAAAGAAAAAT
AAGCACAAGTTTTATCCGGCCTTTATTCACATTCTTGCCCGCCTGATGAATGCTCATCCGGAATTCCGTA
TGGCAATGAAAGACGGTGAGCTGGTGATATGGGATAGTGTTCACCCTTGTTACACCGTTTTCCATGAGCA
AACTGAAACGTTTTCATCGCTCTGGAGTGAATACCACGACGATTTCCGGCAGTTTCTACACATATATTCG
CAAGATGTGGCGTGTTACGGTGAAAACCTGGCCTATTTCCCTAAAGGGTTTATTGAGAATATGTTTTTCG
TCTCAGCCAATCCCTGGGTGAGTTTCACCAGTTTTGATTTAAACGTGGCCAATATGGACAACTTCTTCGC
CCCCGTTTTCACCATGGGCAAATATTATACGCAAGGCGACAAGGTGCTGATGCCGCTGGCGATTCAGGTT
CATCATGCCGTCTGTGATGGCTTCCATGTCGGCAGAATGCTTAATGAATTACAACAGTACTGCGATGAGT
GGCAGGGCGGGGCGTAAACGCCGCGTGGATCCGGCTTACTAAAAGCCAGATAACAGTATGCGTATTTGCG
CGCTGATTTTTGCGGTATAAGAATATATACTGATATGTATACCCGAAGTATGTCAAAAAGAGGTATGCTA
TGAAGCAGCGTATTACAGTGACAGTTGACAGCGACAGCTATCAGTTGCTCAAGGCATATATGATGTCAAT
ATCTCCGGTCTGGTAAGCACAACCATGCAGAATGAAGCCCGTCGTCTGCGTGCCGAACGCTGGAAAGCGG
AAAATCAGGAAGGGATGGCTGAGGTCGCCCGGTTTATTGAAATGAACGGCTCTTTTGCTGACGAGAACAG
GGGCTGGTGAAATGCAGTTTAAGGTTTACACCTATAAAAGAGAGAGCCGTTATCGTCTGTTTGTGGATGT
ACAGAGTGATATTATTGACACGCCCGGGCGACGGATGGTGATCCCCCTGGCCAGTGCACGTCTGCTGTCA
GATAAAGTCTCCCGTGAACTTTACCCGGTGGTGCATATCGGGGATGAAAGCTGGCGCATGATGACCACCG
ATATGGCCAGTGTGCCGGTCTCCGTTATCGGGGAAGAAGTGGCTGATCTCAGCCACCGCGAAAATGACAT
CAAAAACGCCATTAACCTGATGTTCTGGGGAATATAAATGTCAGGCTCCCTTATACACAGCCAGTCTGCA
GGTCGACCATAGTGACTGGATATGTTGTGTTTTACAGTATTATGTAGTCTGTTTTTTATGCAAAATCTAA
TTTAATATATTGATATTTATATCATTTTACGTTTCTCGTTCAGCTTTCTTGTACAAAGTGGTGATGGGCT
GCAGGAATTCGATATCAAGCTTATCGATAGGTGGACCAGGTGGTGGAATGAAGCGACGATGGAAAAAGAA
TTTCATAGCCGTCTCAGCAGCCAACCGCTTTAAGAAAATCTCATCCTCCGGGGCACTTGATTATGGTACC
CCAACTACTGCTTCTGAAAATCTATATTTTCAAGGTGAACTAAAAACTGCTGCTTTGGCTCAACATGCGA
TTAAGGGTGAAGCTCAAAAACTTAATGACTCTCAAGCTCCAAAAGCTGATGCGCAACAAAATAACTTCAA
CAAAGATCAACAAAGCGCCTTCTATGAAATCTTGAACATGCCTAACTTAAACGAAGCGCAACGTAACGGC
TTCATTCAAAGTCTTAAAGACGACCCAAGCCAAAGCACTAACGTTTTAGGTGAAGCTAAAAAATTAAACG
AATCTCAAGCACCGAAAGCTGATAACAATTTCAACAAAGAACAACAAAATGCTTTCTATGAAATCTTGAA
TATGCCTAACTTAAACGAAGAACAACGCAATGGTTTCATCCAAAGCTTAAAAGATGACCCAAGCCAAAGT
GCTAACCTATTGTCAGAAGCTAAAAAGTTAAATGAATCTCAAGCACCGAAAGCGGATAACAAATTCAACA
AAGAACAACAAAATGCTTTCTATGAAATCTTACATTTACCTAACTTAAACGAAGAACAACGCAATGGTTT
CATCCAAAGCCTAAAAGATGACCCAAGCCAAAGCGCTAACCTTTTAGCAGAAGCTAAAAAGCTAAATGAT
GCTCAAGCACCAAAAGCTGACAACAAATTCAACAAAGAACAACAAAATGCTTTCTATGAAATTTTACATT
TACCTAACTTAACTGAAGAACAACGTAACGGCTTCATCCAAAGCCTTAAAGACGATCCTTCGGTGAGCAA
AGAACAGTCACTCGAGTCATGTAATTAGTTATGTCACGCTTACATTCACGCCCTCCCCCCACATCCGCTC
TAACCGAAAAGGAAGGAGTTAGACAACCTGAAGTCTAGGTCCCTATTTATTTTTTTATAGTTATGTTAGT
ATTAAGAACGTTATTTATATTTCAAATTTTTCTTTTTTTTCTGTACAGACGCGTGTACGCATGTAACATT
ATACTGAAAACCTTGCTTGAGAAGGTTTTGGGACGCTCGAAGGCTTTAATTTGCGGCCGGTACCCAATTC
GCCCTATAGTGAGTCGTATTACGCGCGCTCACTGGCCGTCGTTTTACAACGTCGTGACTGGGAAAACCCT
GGCGTTACCCAACTTAATCGCCTTGCAGCACATCCCCCTTTCGCCAGCTGGCGTAATAGCGAAGAGGCCC
GCACCGATCGCCCTTCCCAACAGTTGCGCAGCCTGAATGGCGAATGGCGCG
[124 nt withheld, positions 7402-7525]
C
[91 nt withheld, positions 7527-7617]
A
[49 nt withheld, positions 7619-7667]
CCTTTGACGTTGGAGTCCACGTTCTTT
[37 nt withheld, positions 7695-7731]
ACCCTATCTCGGTCTATTCTTTTGATTTATAAGGGATTTTGCCGATTTCGGCCTATTGGTTAAAAAATGA
GCTGATTTAACAAAAATTTAACGCGAATTTTAACAAAATATTAACGTTTACAATTTCCTGATGCGGTATT
TTCTCCTTACGCATCTGTGCGGTATTTCACACCGCATAGATCCGTCGAGTTCAAGAGAAAAAAAAAGAAA
AAGCAAAAAGAAAAAAGGAAAGCGCGCCTCGTTCAGAATGACACGTATAGAATGATGCATTACCTTGTCA
TCTTCAGTATCATACTGTTCGTATACATACTTACTGACATTCATAGGTATACATATATACACATGTATAT
ATATCGTATGCTGCAGCTTTAAATAATCGGTGTCACTACATAAGAACACCTTTGGTGGAGGGAACATCGT
TGGTACCATTGGGCGAGGTGGCTTCTCTTATGGCAACCGCAAGAGCCTTGAACGCACTCTCACTACGGTG
ATGATCATTCTTGCCTCGCAGACAATCAACGTGGAGGGTAATTCTGCTAGCCTCTGCAAAGCTTTCAAGA
AAATGCGGGATCATCTCGCAAGAGAGATCTCCTACTTTCTCCCTTTGCAAACCAAGTTCGACAACTGCGT
ACGGCCTGTTCGAAAGATCTACCACCGCTCTGGAAAGTGCCTCATCCAAAGGCGCAAATCCTGATCCAAA
CCTTTTTACTCCACGCGCCAGTAGGGCCTCTTTAAAAGCTTGACCGAGAGCAATCCCGCAGTCTTCAGTG
GTGTGATGGTCGTCTATGTGTAAGTCACCAATGCACTCAACGATTAGCGACCAGCCGGAATGCTTGGCCA
GAGCATGTATCATATGGTCCAGAAACCCTATACCTGTGTGGACGTTAATCACTTGCGATTGTGTGGCCTG
TTCTGCTACTGCTTCTGCCTCTTTTTCTGGGAAGATCGAGTGCTCTATCGCTAGGGGACCACCCTTTAAA
GAGATCGCAATCTGAATCTTGGTTTCATTTGTAATACGCTTTACTAGGGCTTTCTGCTCTGTCATCTTTG
CCTTCGTTTATCTTGCCTGCTCATTTTTTAGTATATTCTTCGAAGAAATCACATTACTTTATATAATGTA
TAATTCATTATGTGATAATGCCAATCGCTAAGAAAAAAAAAGAGTCATCCGCTAGGGGAAAAAAAAAAAT
GAAAATCATTACCGAGGCATAAAAAAATATAGAGTGTACTAGAGGAGGCCAAGAGTAATAGAAAAAGAAA
ATTGCGGGAAAGGACTGTGTTATGACTTCCCTGACTAATGCCGTGTTCAAACGATACCTGGCAGTGACTC
CTAGCGCTCACCAAGCTCTTAAAACGGGAATTTATGGTGCACTCTCAGTACAATCTGCTCTGATGCCGCA
TAGTTAAGCCAGCCCCGACACCCGCCAACACCCGCTGACGCGCCCTGACGGGCTTGTCTGCTCCCGGCAT
CCGCTTACAGACAAGCTGTGACCGTCTCCGGGAGCTGCATGTGTCAGAGGTTTTCACCGTCATCACCGAA
ACGCGCGA
Features (pLannotate 1.2.2; 31 found; start..end, strand, type, name):
     68..1410    +  rep_origin     2μ ori: yeast 2μ plasmid origin of replication
   1437..1541    +  promoter       AmpR promoter: bla
   1542..2402    +  CDS            AmpR: β-lactamase; bla; confers resistance to ampicillin, carbenicillin, and related antibiotics
   2573..3161    +  rep_origin     ori: high-copy-number ColE1/pMB1/pBR322/pUC origin of replication
   3344..3436    +  CDS            lacI (fragment): lac repressor; lacI; The lac repressor binds to the lac operator to inhibit transcription in E. coli. This inhibition can be relieved by adding lactose or isopropyl-β-D-thiogalactopyranoside (IPTG).
   3449..3470    +  protein_bind   CAP binding site: CAP binding activates transcription in the presence of cAMP. E. coli catabolite activator protein
   3485..3515    +  promoter       lac promoter: promoter for the E. coli lac operon
   3523..3539    +  protein_bind   lac operator: The lac repressor binds to the lac operator to inhibit transcription in E. coli. This inhibition can be relieved by adding lactose or isopropyl-β-D-thiogalactopyranoside (IPTG). lac repressor encoded by lacI
   3584..3602    +  promoter       T3 promoter: promoter for bacteriophage T3 RNA polymerase
   3631..4275    +  promoter       GAP promoter: S. cerevisiae TDH3; promoter for glyceraldehyde-3-phosphate dehydrogenase
   4281..4301    +  misc_feature   MCS (fragment): pBluescript multiple cloning site
   4305..4429    +  protein_bind   attR1: mutant version of attR; recombination site for the Gateway® LR reaction LR Clonase™
   4454..4484    +  promoter       lac UV5 promoter: E. coli lac promoter with an "up" mutation
   4508..4537    +  promoter       cat promoter (fragment): promoter of the E. coli cat gene encoding chloramphenicol acetyltransferase
   4538..5197    +  CDS            CmR: chloramphenicol acetyltransferase; cat; confers resistance to chloramphenicol
   5379..5537    +  CDS            ccdA (fragment): CCDA_ECO57 - Also known as H, letA. Experimental evidence at protein level: Swiss-Prot protein existence level 1. Antitoxin component of a type II toxin-antitoxin (TA) system which inhibits the post-segregational killing (PSK) of plasmid-free cells, also referred to as a plasmid addiction system. Binds to and blocks the activity of CcdB; will also remove bound CcdB protein from the CcdB-GyrA complex by forming a CcdA-CcdB complex, a process termed rejuvenation. Functions as a transcriptional corepressor for the ccdAB operon, repression also requires CcdB (By similarity). From Escherichia coli
   5542..5844    +  CDS            ccdB: CCDB_ECOLI - Also known as G, letB, letD. Experimental evidence at protein level: Swiss-Prot protein existence level 1. Toxic component of a type II toxin-antitoxin (TA) system, functioning in plasmid maintainence. Responsible for the post- segregational killing (PSK) of plasmid-free cells, also referred to as a plasmid addiction system. Half-life of over 2 hours. Cell killing by CcdB is accompanied by filamentation, defects in chromosome and plasmid segregation, defects in cell division, formation of anucleate cells, decreased DNA synthesis and plasmid loss. Interferes with the activity of DN
   5888..6012    -  protein_bind   attR2: mutant version of attR; recombination site for the Gateway® LR reaction LR Clonase™
   6016..6049    +  misc_feature   MCS (fragment): pBluescript multiple cloning site
   6071..6148    +  CDS            CBP: calmodulin-binding peptide derived from skeletal muscle myosin light chain kinase; binds calmodulin with nanomolar affinity in the presence of calcium
   6554..6934    +  CDS            protein A (fragment): immunoglobulin binding domains of Staphylocuccus aureus protein A
   6947..7194    +  terminator     CYC1 terminator: S. cerevisiae CYC1; transcription terminator for CYC1
   7213..7231    -  promoter       T7 promoter: promoter for bacteriophage T7 RNA polymerase
   7239..7394    +  CDS            lacZα (fragment): LacZα fragment of β-galactosidase; lacZ fragment
   7402..7857    +  rep_origin     f1 ori (sequence partly withheld): f1 bacteriophage origin of replication; arrow indicates direction of (+) strand synthesis
   7858..7909    -  misc_feature   bom (fragment): basis of mobility region from pBR322
   8117..8776    -  CDS            HIS3: imidazoleglycerol-phosphate dehydratase, required for histidine biosynthesis; S. cerevisiae HIS3; yeast auxotrophic marker
   8777..8963    -  promoter       HIS3 promoter: S. cerevisiae HIS3
   9013..9093    +  CDS            MRM1 (fragment): MRM1_YEAST - Also known as PET56 From Saccharomyces cerevisiae (strain ATCC 204508 / S288c) (Baker's yeast).
   9094..9143    -  misc_feature   bom (fragment): basis of mobility region from pBR322
   9245..1       -  CDS            rop (fragment) (across the origin): Rop protein, which maintains plasmids at low copy number; rop
