[The description below was written by a language model from this plasmid's Addgene catalogue record and pLannotate feature annotations shown in this document.]
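Description:
pAG423GPD-ccdB-TAP is an empty Gateway destination vector for protein expression in Saccharomyces cerevisiae, built on the pRS423 backbone and belonging to a suite of yeast Gateway vectors designed for high-throughput genetic analysis. It is an E. coli–yeast shuttle plasmid of about 9.3 kb. In yeast it replicates episomally from the 2μ origin and is selected through the HIS3 auxotrophic marker, expressed from its own promoter. In bacteria it uses a high-copy ColE1/pUC-type origin with ampicillin resistance (bla). An f1 origin, flanking T3 and T7 promoters, and lac/lacZα remnants are carried over from the pBluescript-derived backbone.

The expression unit is driven by the strong constitutive GPD (TDH3/GAP) promoter and ends at the CYC1 terminator. Between them sits the Gateway cassette: attR1 and attR2 sites flanking a chloramphenicol acetyltransferase gene and the ccdB toxin gene. An LR Clonase reaction with an entry clone replaces this cassette with the gene of interest. Because CcdB poisons DNA gyrase in ordinary E. coli strains, unrecombined vector is counter-selected after the reaction, while the empty vector itself has to be maintained in a ccdB-tolerant strain under combined chloramphenicol and ampicillin selection.

Downstream of attR2 lies a tandem affinity purification (TAP) tag, annotated here as a calmodulin-binding peptide followed by the immunoglobulin-binding domains of Staphylococcus aureus protein A. An insert cloned in frame without a stop codon is therefore expressed as a C-terminal TAP fusion, suited to two-step purification of the protein and its complexes from yeast. No insert is present, and the depositor notes that the full sequence is provided for reference only and may not match the plasmid exactly.
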