Addgene plasmid #14270: pAG423GPD-ccdB-TAP
Purpose: (Empty Backbone)
Depositing lab: Susan Lindquist. Depositing organization: Whitehead Institute for Biomedical Research. Publication: A suite of Gateway cloning vectors for high-throughput genetic analysis in Saccharomyces cerevisiae. Alberti S, Gitler AD, Lindquist S. Yeast. 2007 Oct . 24(10):913-9. 10.1002/yea.1502 PubMed 17583893.
Backbone
  Vector backbone: pRS423
  Vector type: Yeast Expression ; Gateway Destination
  Selectable markers: HIS3
Growth in bacteria
  Bacterial resistance: Chloramphenicol and Ampicillin, 25 & 100 μg/mL
  Growth temperature: 37°C
  Growth strain: ccdB Survival
  Growth instructions: DB3.1, ccdB Survival
  Copy number: Unknown
Gene/Insert
  Gene/Insert name: None
  Tag / fusion protein: TAP (C terminal on backbone)
  Cloning method: Gateway Cloning
  Sequencing primers: 5′ GPDPro_F
Terms and licenses: Academic/Nonprofit Terms; Industry Terms: Not Available to Industry
Depositor comments: Type of plasmid: 2-micron. This plasmid contains the Gateway technology from Invitrogen; Invitrogen requires purchasing of Gateway Clonase for carrying out the Gateway recombinational cloning reaction http://www.invitrogen.com Please note that the full plasmid sequence is provided as a reference only, and may not match the exact sequence of the plasmid.
How to cite: pAG423GPD-ccdB-TAP was a gift from Susan Lindquist (Addgene plasmid # 14270 ; http://n2t.net/addgene:14270 ; RRID:Addgene_14270)
