>Addgene plasmid #14270 | pAG423GPD-ccdB-TAP | addgene partial sequence | sequence record 20765 | 14270 with pRS_marker
GTTTTAAGAGCTTGGTGAGCGCTAGGAGTCACTGCCAGGTATCGTTTGAACACGGCATTAGTCAGGGAAG
TCATAACACAGTCCTTTCCCGCAATTTTCTTTTTCTATTACTCTTGGCCTCCTCTAGTACACTCTATATT
TTTTTATGCCTCGGTAATGATTTTCATTTTTTTTTTTCCACCTAGCGGATGACTCTTTTTTTTTCTTAGC
GATTGGCATTATCACATAATGAATTATACATTATATAAAGTAATGTGATTTCTTCGAAGAATATACTAAA
AAATGAGCAGGCAAGATAAACGAAGGCAAAGATGACAGAGCAGAAAGCCCTAGTAAAGCGTATTACAAAT
GAAACCAAGATTCAGATTGCGATCTCTTTAAAGGGTGGTCCCCTAGCGATAGAGCACTCGATCTTCCCAG
AAAAAGAGGCAGAAGCAGTAGCAGAACAGGCCACACAATCGCAAGTGATTAACGTCCACACAGGTATAGG
GTTTCTGGACCATATGATACATGCTCTGGCCAAGCATTCCGGCTGGTCGCTAATCGTTGAGTGCATTGGT
GACTTACACATAGACGACCATCACACCACTGAAGACTGCGGGATTGCTCTCGGTCAAGCTTTTAAAGAGG
CCCTAGGGGCCGTGCGTGGAGTAAAAAGGTTTGGATCAGGATTTGCGCCTT
