>Addgene plasmid #14270 | pAG423GPD-ccdB-TAP | addgene partial sequence | sequence record 20766 | 14270 with GW5
AAGCCTGGGGGTGCCTAATGCGGCCGCCATAGTGACTGGATATGTTGTGTTTTACAGTATTATGTAGTCT
GTTTTTTATGCAAAATCTAATTTAATATATTGATATTTATATCATTTTACGTTTCTCGTTCAGCTTTTTT
GTACAAACTTGTGATGGGGGATCCACTAGTTCTAGAATCCGTCGAAACTAAGTTCTGGTGTTTTAAAACT
AAAAAAAAGACTAACTATAAAAGTAGAATTTAAGAAGTTTAAGAAATAGATTTACAGAATTACAATCAAT
ACCTACCGTCTTTATATACTTATTAGTCAAGTA
