>Addgene plasmid #14270 | pAG423GPD-ccdB-TAP | addgene partial sequence | sequence record 20767 | 14270 with GW3
CGGGGAAAAGTGGCTGATCTCAGCCACCGCGAAAATGACATCAAAAACGCCATTAACCTGATGTTCTGGG
GAATATAAATGTCAGGCTCCCTTATACACAGCCAGTCTGCAGGTCGACCATAGTGACTGGATATGTTGTG
TTTTACAGTATTATGTAGTCTGTTTTTTATGCAAAATCTAATTTAATATATTGATATTTATATCATTTTA
CGTTTCTCGTTCAGCTTTCTTGTACAAAGTGGTGATGGGCTGCAGGAATTCGATATCAAGCTTATCGATA
GGTGGACCAGGTGGTGGAATGAAGCGACGATGGAAAAAGAATTTCATAGCCGTCTCAGCAGCCAACCGCT
TTAAGAAAATCTCATCCTCCGGGGCACTTGATTATGGTACCCCAACTACTGCTTCTGAAAATCTATATTT
TCAAGGTGAACTAAAAACTGCTGCTTTGGCTCAACATGCGATTAAGGGTGAAGCTCAAAAACTTAATGAC
TCTCAAGCTCCAAAAGCTGATGCGCAACAAAATAACTTCAACAAAGATCAACAAAGCGCCTTCTATGAAA
TCTTGAACATGCCTAACTTAAACGAAGCGCAACGTAACGGCTTCATTCAAAGTCTTAAAGACGACCCAAG
CCAAAGCACTAACGTTTTAGGTGAAGCTAAAAAATTAAACGAATCTCAAGCACCGAAAGCTGATAACAAT
TTCAACAAAGAACAACAAAATGCTTTCTA
